Addgene plasmid #211621: pLenti-h.Rhno1 T52A (B)-C-Myc-DDK-P2A-Puro
Purpose: Rhno1 T52A
Depositing lab: Agnel Sfeir. Depositing organization: Memorial Sloan-Kettering Cancer Center. Publication: RHINO directs MMEJ to repair DNA breaks in mitosis. Brambati A, Sacco O, Porcella S, Heyza J, Kareh M, Schmidt JC, Sfeir A. Science. 2023 Aug 11;381(6658):653-660. doi: 10.1126/science.adh3694. Epub 2023 Jul 13. PubMed 37440612.
Backbone
  Vector backbone: pLenti
  Backbone size w/o insert (bp): 7055
  Total vector size (bp): 7769
  Vector type: Mammalian Expression
  Selectable markers: Puromycin
Growth in bacteria
  Bacterial resistance: Chloramphenicol, 25 μg/mL
  Growth temperature: 37°C
  Growth strain: NEB Stable
  Copy number: Unknown
Gene/Insert
  Gene/Insert name: hRHNO1
  Species: H. sapiens (human)
  Insert size (bp): 714
  Mutation: T52A
  Entrez Gene: RHNO1 (a.k.a. C12orf32, HKMT1188, RHINO)
  Promoter: CMV
  Tag / fusion protein: myc-flag (C terminal on backbone)
  Cloning method: Unknown
  Sequencing primers: 5′ CGCAAATGGGCGGTAGGCGTG
Terms and licenses: Academic/Nonprofit Terms; Industry Terms: Not Available to Industry
How to cite: pLenti-h.Rhno1 T52A (B)-C-Myc-DDK-P2A-Puro was a gift from Agnel Sfeir (Addgene plasmid # 211621 ; http://n2t.net/addgene:211621 ; RRID:Addgene_211621)
