[The description below was written by a language model from this plasmid's Addgene catalogue record and pLannotate feature annotations shown in this document.]
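Description:
pLenti-h.Rhno1 T52A (B)-C-Myc-DDK-P2A-Puro is a 7,769 bp HIV-1-based lentiviral transfer plasmid for expressing a point mutant of human RHNO1 (RHINO) in mammalian cells. In bacteria it replicates from a high-copy ColE1/pUC-type origin and is selected with chloramphenicol through a cat gene driven by the AmpR promoter. The viral portion has a third-generation-style layout. A CMV enhancer/promoter sits upstream of a truncated 5' LTR to drive genomic RNA production in packaging cells. It is followed by the Ψ packaging signal with a gag fragment, the Rev response element for Rev-dependent nuclear export, and the cPPT/CTS, which aids nuclear import of the reverse-transcribed genome. A WPRE after the expression cassette enhances transcript expression. A second truncated LTR, preceded by a nef remnant, closes the provirus. A single loxP site is annotated between the cassette and the WPRE, but the record does not explain its role.

The payload is driven by an internal CMV enhancer/promoter, with a T7 promoter just downstream. The 714 bp RHNO1 open reading frame carries the T52A substitution and is fused at its C terminus to backbone-encoded Myc and DDK (FLAG) epitopes. Only the FLAG portion was picked up by the automated annotation. According to the construct name, a P2A self-cleaving peptide links this fusion to puromycin N-acetyltransferase, so the tagged protein and the resistance marker come from one transcript and transduced cells can be selected with puromycin.

RHNO1 is annotated as a DNA damage response factor that interacts with the 9-1-1 complex and TOPBP1. The associated publication concerns RHINO directing microhomology-mediated end joining in mitosis. This suggests the mutant is used for stable expression or complementation studies, although the record does not state the functional consequence of T52A.
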