Features (pLannotate 1.2.2; 24 found; start..end, strand, type, name):
     31..83      -  misc_feature   bom (fragment): basis of mobility region from pBR322
    237..616     +  enhancer       CMV enhancer: human cytomegalovirus immediate early enhancer
    617..816     +  promoter       CMV promoter: human cytomegalovirus (CMV) immediate early promoter
    834..1014    +  LTR            5' LTR (truncated): truncated 5' long terminal repeat (LTR) from HIV-1
   1061..1186    +  misc_feature   HIV-1 Ψ: packaging signal of human immunodeficiency virus type 1
   1170..1508    +  CDS            HIV-1 gag (fragment): gag protein from human immunodeficiency virus 1; gag
   1683..1916    +  misc_feature   RRE: The Rev response element (RRE) of HIV-1 allows for Rev-dependent mRNA export from the nucleus to the cytoplasm.
   2293..2393    +  CDS            Rev (fragment): human immunodeficiency virus 1 (HIV-1) Rev protein; rev; enhances nuclear export of unspliced and incompletely spliced viral mRNAs
   2443..2560    +  misc_feature   cPPT/CTS: central polypurine tract and central termination sequence of HIV-1
   2643..3022    +  enhancer       CMV enhancer: human cytomegalovirus immediate early enhancer
   3024..3223    +  promoter       CMV promoter: human cytomegalovirus (CMV) immediate early promoter
   3252..3270    +  promoter       T7 promoter: promoter for bacteriophage T7 RNA polymerase
   3329..4042    +  CDS            RHNO1: RHNO1_HUMAN - Also known as C12orf32, RHINO. Experimental evidence at protein level: Swiss-Prot protein existence level 1. Plays a role in DNA damage response (DDR) signaling upon genotoxic stresses such as ionizing radiation (IR) during the S phase. Recruited to sites of DNA damage through interaction with the 9-1-1 cell-cycle checkpoint response complex and TOPBP1 in a ATR-dependent manner. Required for the progression of the G1 to S phase transition. Plays a role in the stimulation of CHEK1 phosphorylation. From Homo sapiens (Human).
   4109..4133    +  CDS            3xFLAG (fragment): three tandem FLAG® epitope tags
   4208..4807    +  CDS            PuroR (fragment): puromycin N-acetyltransferase; pac from Streptomyces; confers resistance to puromycin
   4864..4897    +  protein_bind   loxP: Cre-mediated recombination occurs in the 8-bp core sequence (GCATACAT). Cre recombinase
   4930..4953    +  misc_feature   MCS (fragment): pBluescript multiple cloning site
   4953..5541    +  misc_feature   WPRE: woodchuck hepatitis virus posttranscriptional regulatory element
   5542..5561    +  misc_feature   MCS (fragment): pBluescript multiple cloning site
   5563..6063    +  CDS            nef (fragment): NEF_HV1LA - Experimental evidence at protein level: Swiss-Prot protein existence level 1. Extracellular Nef protein targets CD4(+) T-lymphocytes for apoptosis by interacting with CXCR4 surface receptors. From Human immunodeficiency virus type 1 group M subtype B (isolate Lai) (HIV-1).
   6070..6250    +  LTR            5' LTR (truncated): truncated 5' long terminal repeat (LTR) from HIV-1
   6312..6900    -  rep_origin     ori: high-copy-number ColE1/pMB1/pBR322/pUC origin of replication
   6980..7636    -  CDS            cat: CAT_ECOLX - Experimental evidence at protein level: Swiss-Prot protein existence level 1. This enzyme is an effector of chloramphenicol resistance in bacteria. From Escherichia coli. This protein is used as a marker in many commonly used cloning vectors, such as pACYC184.
   7637..7741    -  promoter       AmpR promoter: bla
>Addgene plasmid #211621 | pLenti-h.Rhno1 T52A (B)-C-Myc-DDK-P2A-Puro | addgene full sequence | sequence record 419848 | Addgene NGS Result
GTCGACGGATCGGGAGATCTCCCGATCCCCTATGGTGCACTCTCAGTACAATCTGCTCTGATGCCGCATA
GTTAAGCCAGTATCTGCTCCCTGCTTGTGTGTTGGAGGTCGCTGAGTAGTGCGCGAGCAAAATTTAAGCT
ACAACAAGGCAAGGCTTGACCGACAATTGCATGAAGAATCTGCTTAGGGTTAGGCGTTTTGCGCTGCTTC
GCGATGTACGGGCCAGATATCGCGTTGACATTGATTATTGACTAGTTATTAATAGTAATCAATTACGGGG
TCATTAGTTCATAGCCCATATATGGAGTTCCGCGTTACATAACTTACGGTAAATGGCCCGCCTGGCTGAC
CGCCCAACGACCCCCGCCCATTGACGTCAATAATGACGTATGTTCCCATAGTAACGCCAATAGGGACTTT
CCATTGACGTCAATGGGTGGAGTATTTACGGTAAACTGCCCACTTGGCAGTACATCAAGTGTATCATATG
CCAAGTACGCCCCCTATTGACGTCAATGACGGTAAATGGCCCGCCTGGCATTATGCCCAGTACATGACCT
TATGGGACTTTCCTACTTGGCAGTACATCTACGTATTAGTCATCGCTATTACCATGGTGATGCGGTTTTG
GCAGTACATCAATGGGCGTGGATAGCGGTTTGACTCACGGGGATTTCCAAGTCTCCACCCCATTGACGTC
AATGGGAGTTTGTTTTGGCACCAAAATCAACGGGACTTTCCAAAATGTCGTAACAACTCCGCCCCATTGA
CGCAAATGGGCGGTAGGCGTGTACGGTGGGAGGTCTATATAAGCAGCGCGTTTTGCCTGTACTGGGTCTC
TCTGGTTAGACCAGATCTGAGCCTGGGAGCTCTCTGGCTAACTAGGGAACCCACTGCTTAAGCCTCAATA
AAGCTTGCCTTGAGTGCTTCAAGTAGTGTGTGCCCGTCTGTTGTGTGACTCTGGTAACTAGAGATCCCTC
AGACCCTTTTAGTCAGTGTGGAAAATCTCTAGCAGTGGCGCCCGAACAGGGACTTGAAAGCGAAAGGGAA
ACCAGAGGAGCTCTCTCGACGCAGGACTCGGCTTGCTGAAGCGCGCACGGCAAGAGGCGAGGGGCGGCGA
CTGGTGAGTACGCCAAAAATTTTGACTAGCGGAGGCTAGAAGGAGAGAGATGGGTGCGAGAGCGTCAGTA
TTAAGCGGGGGAGAATTAGATCGCGATGGGAAAAAATTCGGTTAAGGCCAGGGGGAAAGAAAAAATATAA
ATTAAAACATATAGTATGGGCAAGCAGGGAGCTAGAACGATTCGCAGTTAATCCTGGCCTGTTAGAAACA
TCAGAAGGCTGTAGACAAATACTGGGACAGCTACAACCATCCCTTCAGACAGGATCAGAAGAACTTAGAT
CATTATATAATACAGTAGCAACCCTCTATTGTGTGCATCAAAGGATAGAGATAAAAGACACCAAGGAAGC
TTTAGACAAGATAGAGGAAGAGCAAAACAAAAGTAAGACCACCGCACAGCAAGCGGCCGGCCGCTGATCT
TCAGACCTGGAGGAGGAGATATGAGGGACAATTGGAGAAGTGAATTATATAAATATAAAGTAGTAAAAAT
TGAACCATTAGGAGTAGCACCCACCAAGGCAAAGAGAAGAGTGGTGCAGAGAGAAAAAAGAGCAGTGGGA
ATAGGAGCTTTGTTCCTTGGGTTCTTGGGAGCAGCAGGAAGCACTATGGGCGCAGCGTCAATGACGCTGA
CGGTACAGGCCAGACAATTATTGTCTGGTATAGTGCAGCAGCAGAACAATTTGCTGAGGGCTATTGAGGC
GCAACAGCATCTGTTGCAACTCACAGTCTGGGGCATCAAGCAGCTCCAGGCAAGAATCCTGGCTGTGGAA
AGATACCTAAAGGATCAACAGCTCCTGGGGATTTGGGGTTGCTCTGGAAAACTCATTTGCACCACTGCTG
TGCCTTGGAATGCTAGTTGGAGTAATAAATCTCTGGAACAGATTTGGAATCACACGACCTGGATGGAGTG
GGACAGAGAAATTAACAATTACACAAGCTTAATACACTCCTTAATTGAAGAATCGCAAAACCAGCAAGAA
AAGAATGAACAAGAATTATTGGAATTAGATAAATGGGCAAGTTTGTGGAATTGGTTTAACATAACAAATT
GGCTGTGGTATATAAAATTATTCATAATGATAGTAGGAGGCTTGGTAGGTTTAAGAATAGTTTTTGCTGT
ACTTTCTATAGTGAATAGAGTTAGGCAGGGATATTCACCATTATCGTTTCAGACCCACCTCCCAACCCCG
AGGGGACCCGACAGGCCCGAAGGAATAGAAGAAGAAGGTGGAGAGAGAGACAGAGACAGATCCATTCGAT
TAGTGAACGGATCGGCACTGCGTGCGCCAATTCTGCAGACAAATGGCAGTATTCATCCACAATTTTAAAA
GAAAAGGGGGGATTGGGGGGTACAGTGCAGGGGAAAGAATAGTAGACATAATAGCAACAGACATACAAAC
TAAAGAATTACAAAAACAAATTACAAAAATTCAAAATTTTCGGGTTTATTACAGGGACAGCAGAGATCCA
GTTTGGTTAGTACCGGGCCCGCTCTAGACATGTCCAATATGACCGCCATGTTGACATTGATTATTGACTA
GTTATTAATAGTAATCAATTACGGGGTCATTAGTTCATAGCCCATATATGGAGTTCCGCGTTACATAACT
TACGGTAAATGGCCCGCCTGGCTGACCGCCCAACGACCCCCGCCCATTGACGTCAATAATGACGTATGTT
CCCATAGTAACGCCAATAGGGACTTTCCATTGACGTCAATGGGTGGAGTATTTACGGTAAACTGCCCACT
TGGCAGTACATCAAGTGTATCATATGCCAAGTCCGCCCCCTATTGACGTCAATGACGGTAAATGGCCCGC
CTGGCATTATGCCCAGTACATGACCTTACGGGACTTTCCTACTTGGCAGTACATCTACGTATTAGTCATC
GCTATTACCATGGTGATGCGGTTTTGGCAGTACACCAATGGGCGTGGATAGCGGTTTGACTCACGGGGAT
TTCCAAGTCTCCACCCCATTGACGTCAATGGGAGTTTGTTTTGGCACCAAAATCAACGGGACTTTCCAAA
ATGTCGTAATAACCCCGCCCCGTTGACGCAAATGGGCGGTAGGCGTGTACGGTGGGAGGTCTATATAAGC
AGAGCTCGTTTAGTGAACCGTCAGAATTTTGTAATACGACTCACTATAGGGCGGCCGGGAATTCGTCGAC
TGGATCCGGTACCGAGGAGATCTGCCGCCGCGATCGCCATGCCTCCCAGAAAAAAACGCCGCCAGCCTTC
CCAGAAAGCCCCGCTGCTGTTCCACCAACAACCACTGGAGGGCCCCAAACACAGCTGTGCATCTACACAG
CTTCCCATCACTCACACTCGACAGGTGCCCAGCAAGCCCATTGACCACAGCGCCATCACTTCCTGGGTAT
CACCTGATTTTGATACAGCAGCAGGAAGCTTGTTCCCAGCCTACCAGAAACACCAAAACCGGGCGAGACA
CTCAAGTCGAAAACCTACCACCTCCAAGTTTCCACATCTAACTTTTGAGAGTCCGCAATCTTCCAGTTCA
GAGACATTGGGGATCCCCTTAATCCGAGAGTGCCCCAGTGAATCAGAAAAGGATGTTTCCAGAAGACCCT
TAGTTCCAGTGCTCAGTCCCCAAAGCTGTGGGAACATGTCAGTGCAGGCACTTCAGAGCTTACCTTATGT
GTTCATTCCACCTGATATCCAGACCCCAGAGTCATCATCTGTGAAGGAAGAACTCATTCCCCAAGATCAG
AAGGAAAACAGCCTTCTAAGCTGCACTCTTCACACTGGCACTCCTAATAGCCCAGAGCCTGGACCTGTTC
TGGTTAAAGACACCCCCGAGGACAAGTATGGAATAAAGGTCACATGGAGGAGACGACAGCACCTGCTTGC
TTACCTCAGGGAGAGAGGGAAGCTGAGCAGAAGCCAATTCCTTGTGAAAAGCACGCGTACGCGGCCGCTC
GAGCAGAAACTCATCTCAGAAGAGGATCTGGCAGCAAATGATATCCTGGATTACAAGGATGACGACGATA
AGGTTTGGGTAGGAAGCGGAGCTACTAACTTCAGCCTGCTGAAGCAGGCTGGAGACGTGGAGGAGAACCC
TGGACCTATGACCGAGTACAAGCCCACGGTGCGCCTCGCCACCCGCGACGACGTCCCCAGGGCCGTACGC
ACCCTCGCCGCCGCGTTCGCCGACTACCCCGCCACGCGCCACACCGTCGATCCGGATCGCCACATCGAGC
GGGTCACCGAGCTGCAAGAACTCTTCCTCACGCGCGTCGGGCTCGACATCGGCAAGGTGTGGGTCGCGGA
CGACGGCGCCGCGGTGGCGGTCTGGACCACGCCGGAGAGCGTCGAAGCGGGGGCGGTGTTCGCCGAGATC
GGCCCGCGCATGGCCGAGTTGAGCGGTTCCCGGCTGGCCGCGCAGCAACAGATGGAAGGCCTCCTGGCGC
CGCACCGGCCCAAGGAGCCCGCGTGGTTCCTGGCCACCGTCGGCGTCTCGCCCGACCACCAGGGCAAGGG
TCTGGGCAGCGCCGTCGTGCTCCCCGGAGTGGAGGCGGCCGAGCGCGCCGGGGTGCCCGCCTTCCTGGAG
ACCTCCGCGCCCCGCAACCTCCCCTTCTACGAGCGGCTCGGCTTCACCGTCACCGCCGACGTCGAGGTGC
CCGAAGGACCGCGCACCTGGTGCATGACCCGCAAGCCCGGTGCCTGATGTACACCCAAACGGCCGGCCGC
GGTCTGTACAAGTAGGATTCGTCGAGGGACCTAATAACTTCGTATAGCATACATTATACGAAGTTATACA
TGTTTAAGGGTTCCGGTTCCACTAGGTACAATTCGATATCAAGCTTATCGATAATCAACCTCTGGATTAC
AAAATTTGTGAAAGATTGACTGGTATTCTTAACTATGTTGCTCCTTTTACGCTATGTGGATACGCTGCTT
TAATGCCTTTGTATCATGCTATTGCTTCCCGTATGGCTTTCATTTTCTCCTCCTTGTATAAATCCTGGTT
GCTGTCTCTTTATGAGGAGTTGTGGCCCGTTGTCAGGCAACGTGGCGTGGTGTGCACTGTGTTTGCTGAC
GCAACCCCCACTGGTTGGGGCATTGCCACCACCTGTCAGCTCCTTTCCGGGACTTTCGCTTTCCCCCTCC
CTATTGCCACGGCGGAACTCATCGCCGCCTGCCTTGCCCGCTGCTGGACAGGGGCTCGGCTGTTGGGCAC
TGACAATTCCGTGGTGTTGTCGGGGAAATCATCGTCCTTTCCTTGGCTGCTCGCCTGTGTTGCCACCTGG
ATTCTGCGCGGGACGTCCTTCTGCTACGTCCCTTCGGCCCTCAATCCAGCGGACCTTCCTTCCCGCGGCC
TGCTGCCGGCTCTGCGGCCTCTTCCGCGTCTTCGCCTTCGCCCTCAGACGAGTCGGATCTCCCTTTGGGC
CGCCTCCCCGCATCGATACCGTCGACCTCGATCGAGACCTAGAAAAACATGGAGCAATCACAAGTAGCAA
TACAGCAGCTACCAATGCTGATTGTGCCTGGCTAGAAGCACAAGAGGAGGAGGAGGTGGGTTTTCCAGTC
ACACCTCAGGTACCTTTAAGACCAATGACTTACAAGGCAGCTGTAGATCTTAGCCACTTTTTAAAAGAAA
AGGGGGGACTGGAAGGGCTAATTCACTCCCAACGAAGACAAGATATCCTTGATCTGTGGATCTACCACAC
ACAAGGCTACTTCCCTGATTGGCAGAACTACACACCAGGGCCAGGGATCAGATATCCACTGACCTTTGGA
TGGTGCTACAAGCTAGTACCAGTTGAGCAAGAGAAGGTAGAAGAAGCCAATGAAGGAGAGAACACCCGCT
TGTTACACCCTGTGAGCCTGCATGGGATGGATGACCCGGAGAGAGAAGTATTAGAGTGGAGGTTTGACAG
CCGCCTAGCATTTCATCACATGGCCCGAGAGCTGCATCCGGACTGTACTGGGTCTCTCTGGTTAGACCAG
ATCTGAGCCTGGGAGCTCTCTGGCTAACTAGGGAACCCACTGCTTAAGCCTCAATAAAGCTTGCCTTGAG
TGCTTCAAGTAGTGTGTGCCCGTCTGTTGTGTGACTCTGGTAACTAGAGATCCCTCAGACCCTTTTAGTC
AGTGTGGAAAATCTCTAGCAGCATGTGAGCAAAAGGCCAGCAAAAGGCCAGGAACCGTAAAAAGGCCGCG
TTGCTGGCGTTTTTCCATAGGCTCCGCCCCCCTGACGAGCATCACAAAAATCGACGCTCAAGTCAGAGGT
GGCGAAACCCGACAGGACTATAAAGATACCAGGCGTTTCCCCCTGGAAGCTCCCTCGTGCGCTCTCCTGT
TCCGACCCTGCCGCTTACCGGATACCTGTCCGCCTTTCTCCCTTCGGGAAGCGTGGCGCTTTCTCATAGC
TCACGCTGTAGGTATCTCAGTTCGGTGTAGGTCGTTCGCTCCAAGCTGGGCTGTGTGCACGAACCCCCCG
TTCAGCCCGACCGCTGCGCCTTATCCGGTAACTATCGTCTTGAGTCCAACCCGGTAAGACACGACTTATC
GCCACTGGCAGCAGCCACTGGTAACAGGATTAGCAGAGCGAGGTATGTAGGCGGTGCTACAGAGTTCTTG
AAGTGGTGGCCTAACTACGGCTACACTAGAAGAACAGTATTTGGTATCTGCGCTCTGCTGAAGCCAGTTA
CCTTCGGAAAAAGAGTTGGTAGCTCTTGATCCGGCAAACAAACCACCGCTGGTAGCGGTGGTTTTTTTGT
TTGCAAGCAGCAGATTACGCGCAGAAAAAAAGGATCTCAAGAAGATCCTTTGATCTTTTCTACGGGGTCT
GACGCTCAGTGGAACGAAAACTCACGTTAAGGGATTTTGGTCATGATTACGCCCCGCCCTGCCACTCATC
GCAGTACTGTTGTAATTCATTAAGCATTCTGCCGACATGGAAGCCATCACAAACGGCATGATGAACCTGA
ATCGCCAGCGGCATCAGCACCTTGTCGCCTTGCGTATAATATTTGCCCATGGTGAAAACGGGGGCGAAGA
AGTTGTCCATATTGGCCACGTTTAAATCAAAACTGGTGAAACTCACCCAGGGATTGGCTGAGACGAAAAA
CATATTCTCAATAAACCCTTTAGGGAAATAGGCCAGGTTTTCACCGTAACACGCCACATCTTGCGAATAT
ATGTGTAGAAACTGCCGGAAATCGTCGTGGTATTCACTCCAGAGCGATGAAAACGTTTCAGTTTGCTCAT
GGAAAACGGTGTAACAAGGGTGAACACTATCCCATATCACCAGCTCACCGTCTTTCATTGCCATACGGAA
CTCCGGATGAGCATTCATCAGGCGGGCAAGAATGTGAATAAAGGCCGGATAAAACTTGTGCTTATTTTTC
TTTACGGTCTTTAAAAAGGCCGTAATATCCAGCTGAACGGTCTGGTTATAGGTACATTGAGCAACTGACT
GAAATGCCTCAAAATGTTCTTTACGATGCCATTGGGATATATCAACGGTGGTATATCCAGTGATTTTTTT
CTCCATACTCTTCCTTTTTCAATATTATTGAAGCATTTATCAGGGTTATTGTCTCATGAGCGGATACATA
TTTGAATGTATTTAGAAAAATAAACAAATAGGGGTTCCGCGCACATTTCCCCGAAAAGTGCCACCTGAC
